>Addgene plasmid #223464 | pEY117 | addgene full sequence | sequence record 441685 | Addgene NGS Result
TCACACAGGAAACAGCTATGACCATGATTACGCCAAGCTGTAAGTTTAAACATGATCTTACTAACTAACT
ATTCTCATTTAAATTTTCAGAGCTTAAAAATGGCTGAAATCACTCACAACGATGGATACGCTAACAACTT
GGAAATGAAATAAGCTTGCATGCCTGCAGCTTCAAACTGGGCGACAACATTTCATAGATTTTCCAAAAAC
TTTAATATATGAAGCTCATAATATCACAACTTTTAATAAACAGTAATATAGGGTTCCTTTATTGGAATTT
ATTAAAATTTCTTGTTTAAAATTCATATACAGGGTGGTCCATAATTATGAACCACCATGTGCTTAAAAAA
GTTATACCATCAGGTTTCAAACTTAGACAACCTTAGAAACGTTCGTTAGATTTTCGAAAAAAATTTGAGA
AACTAATAGTAAGAATAAACCAATGATCATCAGAGTTAGTTTCCCATGTGCTTTCGTGAGAAGTTGTGAA
ATGTCTAAATAAATTCGAAAATCGCCCAAATTGGATCAAATTTTCATATTGGCTTGAAAGGTGGCTTAAA
AATTTTTTGAAATATTTACGCTCCACCTATATCTTGTGTTTTTGCGTTTTTCCAAAAAGAACTTTCATAT
AAATCAAACTAATATTAGAACTTTTACATTTACATTCCCGTTTCAAGAATTGTGCTCGAATTAGAAATCC
ATTGGAAATCTAAAATCCGCAGTTAATCGAATCGTCCGTCACCTAATATTATTTCCGATGAACGCTTTTT
TTTCTGATGAGCAACTAGACACATTCATTCCCACCACAATTTTAAATTAAAACTTTATAATCGAATATCA
ACATATCAGTGGTAAGAGGAAATTGGAAATATTTGCTACTTGCCTTCATTTTATTTTTATTCCCTCCCCA
CTCCTTCTCCCCACCATTTTTTGCTCCTGTTCATCATCAACACTCACTGCGAATCCTGAATCCATTCGAC
CGTGCTCGAATCATTTTTTTTTATTTCGGCGAAGAAGTCCACTTTTCGGACATACACTATTAATCAATTG
CCTCCCCCTAAACTATGTATTATTCGAATATTGTCACCGCGTCAAGTAGTCTTAGTTTAATTGACACATC
AAACACCAAGTTCAAGGTGGGCTCAGGGGCACTGACCTTTTCTAAATTTGGAAATAAGTAAGCGGGGTGA
TGTCAGCAGTCAAATCTGGTGAATAAAATATGGAGGTGAAACAAAAAATAAACCTCGAGTTTTTTTTTTC
AAAATTTTATAAAATACTCTTCTCAATTACATCATTATTCAAAAACAAAAAAAAATTGCACTCAATCTAA
TGGAATACATATTTTCCAATTTCCGGTCTGTAATGTATAGACTAGTACACACGACTAGAACAAAAGAATT
TAACCTTTTCTTTTGCAACCGTGTGTTGTTTTTTTTTTTTGAGTATTTTCTCGTAAATGGTTCAAAGTTA
TTCTACGTCACCGGTTTCGCAAAACATCGAAAAACAGAGACTTCTGCAGAATAAAGCGGGAATTAGTTGT
GTTTCGTTGTATTCCGTGGGAAATATCTCATCTTTGAACTAGAAATTCTCTCATAAAGAATAATTTTGCC
AATAAACGAAACTCTCGGAAAGAATGAGGGAATTCGTATGTAAATTGCCATCTTTCTTGCTTTATTTCAC
TTTTTATGAAAGTAAAAAGCAACTTGTTTTAATTTGAATTTAGCATATTGGGGGTCCTCACGTGATGTCA
GAGTGTCTCACATCGGCTTGATCTACCTAAATCCACAAAAAATGCGGATGAAGAGAAGCAGAGTTTTTAA
CTGTATTCGCATGATGCTGAAGTCACTTTTTTTGGGAAAAAAAATCCCCGCATTTTCTGTAGATCAAACC
GTAATGGGACAGCCTGGCTCTACGTGGGTCCTGATAACGAATTACTTGGTTACGTGAAAAAAAATGACAT
CGACTCAAAAAATTTTGAATTCAACGAAATTTTTGAAGTTTGATCAGAAAAAAACAATTTTGAAAATTTT
GAAAAATCCAAGAATTAAGAAAAATTGTTTTTTTTTTGGCTCATATTGAACACAAAATTCGTAAAGGCGC
TATTACATTATAACTATGTTTGTTTTTAAAAGCGCTTTTTTAAAAGCAACTGTGCAAAATAAACATACAA
TTTCCCGTATTAAAAAAAAATTTTGCCACAATTTCTCAAAATTTTAAAGGTGGATTTTGGAGATTCTCTC
GCCTTGGCACTATAATTTTGAAATAAATTTTCCTCCCCCTAACATACAATTCATCAAAACAAAATCCCAA
ATGTTACCTTATCTGACCTAATTTTTGGCCAAAACCAGGAAGGAAATAGTTGAGACAACTCGGCACGGGT
CAAGCCGTCAAATTAGTGCGCAACATTCGCAAACGACTAGTAGAAACACTTGGCCAACAGACACAGAGAG
AAGACAAAAAACGACGATGAAATTAAAGATGGGGTTTGACTTTTCTTCTCTGTTCTGTTTCTTTTTTGGT
TGGTTTTTTTGTTGCCACTAGTTTTGGCTCTAAAGACTCCGAAAGCTCCAACTCCAATCAAGAAACTGAT
GAATCGCCTTCCATTCTATTGTTTGAAATATTATGCTTGCTCTTTGCAGAGAGCATCTTTTTGAGCAGTA
ATGATACAAAAAAAGATGATGAATGAAGAACATTTGTCAAGTCTTTTGCTTTAAATCTATGAAAAAAAGA
GAAAGCCCACTACTTCCACTCATTCGTTTTCTACTCAACTTGTCTGATTCAGGAAATGGCCCGGGATTGG
CCAAAGGACCCAAAGGTATGTTTCGAATGATACTAACATAACATAGAACATTTTCAGGAGGACCCTTGGA
GGGTACCGGTTTTCCCAGTCACGACGCGTGGTACCGAGCTCAGAAAAAATGACCGCTCCAAAGAAGAAAC
GCAAAGTACCGAGCTCAGAAAAAATGACGGCACCTAAAAAGAAACGCAAAGTACCGGTCGCCGAGAAGAC
AGCCCCAAAAAAGAAGCGTAAAGTTCCACGCGTCATGGGAGTAAGTTTAAACAGTTCGGTACTAACTAAC
CATACATATTTAAATTTTCAGCGCGCTGTCTCCAAGGGAGAGGAGCTCATCAAGGAGAACATGCACACCA
AGCTCTACATGGAGGGAACCGTCAACAACCACCACTTCAAGTGCACCCACGAAGGGGAGGGCAAGCCCTA
CGAGGGCACCCAGACCAACAGGATTAAGGTGGTGGAGGGAGGCCCCCTGCCGTTCGCATTCGACATCCTG
GCCACCTGCTTTATGTACGGGAGCAAGACCTTCATCAACCACACCCAAGGAATCCCAGACTTCTTCAAGC
AATCCTTCGTAAGTTTAAACATGATTTTACTAACTAACTAATCTGATTTAAATTTTCAGCCTGAGGGCTT
CACATGGGAGAGAGTCACCACATACGAAGACGGGGGCGTGCTTACCGTTACCCAGGACACCAGCCTCCAG
GACGGCTGCTTGATCTACAACGTCAAGCTCAGAGGGGTGAACTTCCCATCCAACGGCCCTGTGATGCAGA
AGAAAACACTCGGCTGGGAGGCCAGTACCGAGACCCTGTACCCCGCTGACGGCGGCCTGGAAGGCAGATG
CGACATGGCCCTGAAGCTCGTGGGCGGGGGCCACCTGCACTGCAACCTGAAGACCACATACAGATCCAAG
AAACCCGCTAAGAACCTCAAGATGCCAGGAGTAAGTTTAAACATATATATACTAACTAACCCTGATTATT
TAAATTTTCAGGTCTACTTTGTGGACCGCAGACTGGAAAGAATCAAGGAGGCCGACAATGAGACCTACGT
CGAGCAGCACGAGGTGGCTGTGGCCAGATACTGCGACCTCCCTAGCAAACTGGGGCACAAACTTAATGGC
ATGGACGAGCTGTACAAGTAAGCGCCGGTCGCTACCATTACCAACTTGTCTGGTGTCAAAAATAATAGGG
GCCGCTGTCATCAGAGTAAGTTTAAACTGAGTTCTACTAACTAACGAGTAATATTTAAATTTTCAGCATC
TCGCGCCCGTGCCTCTGACTTCTAAGTCCAATTACTCTTCAACATCCCTACATGCTCTTTCTCCCTGTGC
TCCCACCCCCTATTTTTGTTATTATCAAAAAACTTCTCTTAATTTCTTTGTTTTTTAGCTTCTTTTAAGT
CACCTCTAACAATGAAATTGTGTAGATTCAAAAATAGAATTAATTCGTAATAAAAAGTCGAAAAAAATTG
TGCTCCCTCCCCCCATTAATAATAATTCTATCCCAAAATCTACACAATGTTCTGTGTACACTTCTTATGT
TTTTTACTTCTGATAAATTTTTTTGAAACATCATAGAAAAAACCGCACACAAAATACCTTATCATATGTT
ACGTTTCAGTTTATGACCGCAATTTTTATTTCTTCGCACGTCTGGGCCTCTCATGACGTCAAATCATGCT
CATCGTGAAAAAGTTTTGGAGTATTTTTGGAATTTTTCAATCAAGTGAAAGTTTATGAAATTAATTTTCC
TGCTTTTGCTTTTTGGGGTTTCCCCTATTGTTTGTCAAGATTTCGAGGACGGCGTTTTTCTTGCTAAAAT
CACAAGTATTGATGAGCACGATGCAAGAAAGATCGGAAGAAGGTTTGGGTTTGAGGCTCAGTGGAAGGTG
AGTAGAAGTTGATAATTTGAAAGTGGAGTAGTGTCTATGGGGTTTTTGCCTTAAATGACAGAATACATTC
CCAATATACCAAACATAACTGTTTCCTACTAGTCGGCCGTACGGGCCCTTTCGTCTCGCGCGTTTCGGTG
ATGACGGTGAAAACCTCTGACACATGCAGCTCCCGGAGACGGTCACAGCTTGTCTGTAAGCGGATGCCGG
GAGCAGACAAGCCCGTCAGGGCGCGTCAGCGGGTGTTGGCGGGTGTCGGGGCTGGCTTAACTATGCGGCA
TCAGAGCAGATTGTACTGAGAGTGCACCATATGCGGTGTGAAATACCGCACAGATGCGTAAGGAGAAAAT
ACCGCATCAGGCGGCCTTAAGGGCCTCGTGATACGCCTATTTTTATAGGTTAATGTCATGATAATAATGG
TTTCTTAGACGTCAGGTGGCACTTTTCGGGGAAATGTGCGCGGAACCCCTATTTGTTTATTTTTCTAAAT
ACATTCAAATATGTATCCGCTCATGAGACAATAACCCTGATAAATGCTTCAATAATATTGAAAAAGGAAG
AGTATGAGTATTCAACATTTCCGTGTCGCCCTTATTCCCTTTTTTGCGGCATTTTGCCTTCCTGTTTTTG
CTCACCCAGAAACGCTGGTGAAAGTAAAAGATGCTGAAGATCAGTTGGGTGCACGAGTGGGTTACATCGA
ACTGGATCTCAACAGCGGTAAGATCCTTGAGAGTTTTCGCCCCGAAGAACGTTTTCCAATGATGAGCACT
TTTAAAGTTCTGCTATGTGGCGCGGTATTATCCCGTATTGACGCCGGGCAAGAGCAACTCGGTCGCCGCA
TACACTATTCTCAGAATGACTTGGTTGAGTACTCACCAGTCACAGAAAAGCATCTTACGGATGGCATGAC
AGTAAGAGAATTATGCAGTGCTGCCATAACCATGAGTGATAACACTGCGGCCAACTTACTTCTGACAACG
ATCGGAGGACCGAAGGAGCTAACCGCTTTTTTGCACAACATGGGGGATCATGTAACTCGCCTTGATCGTT
GGGAACCGGAGCTGAATGAAGCCATACCAAACGACGAGCGTGACACCACGATGCCTGTAGCAATGGCAAC
AACGTTGCGCAAACTATTAACTGGCGAACTACTTACTCTAGCTTCCCGGCAACAATTAATAGACTGGATG
GAGGCGGATAAAGTTGCAGGACCACTTCTGCGCTCGGCCCTTCCGGCTGGCTGGTTTATTGCTGATAAAT
CTGGAGCCGGTGAGCGTGGGTCTCGCGGTATCATTGCAGCACTGGGGCCAGATGGTAAGCCCTCCCGTAT
CGTAGTTATCTACACGACGGGGAGTCAGGCAACTATGGATGAACGAAATAGACAGATCGCTGAGATAGGT
GCCTCACTGATTAAGCATTGGTAACTGTCAGACCAAGTTTACTCATATATACTTTAGATTGATTTAAAAC
TTCATTTTTAATTTAAAAGGATCTAGGTGAAGATCCTTTTTGATAATCTCATGACCAAAATCCCTTAACG
TGAGTTTTCGTTCCACTGAGCGTCAGACCCCGTAGAAAAGATCAAAGGATCTTCTTGAGATCCTTTTTTT
CTGCGCGTAATCTGCTGCTTGCAAACAAAAAAACCACCGCTACCAGCGGTGGTTTGTTTGCCGGATCAAG
AGCTACCAACTCTTTTTCCGAAGGTAACTGGCTTCAGCAGAGCGCAGATACCAAATACTGTTCTTCTAGT
GTAGCCGTAGTTAGGCCACCACTTCAAGAACTCTGTAGCACCGCCTACATACCTCGCTCTGCTAATCCTG
TTACCAGTGGCTGCTGCCAGTGGCGATAAGTCGTGTCTTACCGGGTTGGACTCAAGACGATAGTTACCGG
ATAAGGCGCAGCGGTCGGGCTGAACGGGGGGTTCGTGCACACAGCCCAGCTTGGAGCGAACGACCTACAC
CGAACTGAGATACCTACAGCGTGAGCTATGAGAAAGCGCCACGCTTCCCGAAGGGAGAAAGGCGGACAGG
TATCCGGTAAGCGGCAGGGTCGGAACAGGAGAGCGCACGAGGGAGCTTCCAGGGGGAAACGCCTGGTATC
TTTATAGTCCTGTCGGGTTTCGCCACCTCTGACTTGAGCGTCGATTTTTGTGATGCTCGTCAGGGGGGCG
GAGCCTATGGAAAAACGCCAGCAACGCGGCCTTTTTACGGTTCCTGGCCTTTTGCTGGCCTTTTGCTCAC
ATGTTCTTTCCTGCGTTATCCCCTGATTCTGTGGATAACCGTATTACCGCCTTTGAGTGAGCTGATACCG
CTCGCCGCAGCCGAACGACCGAGCGCAGCGAGTCAGTGAGCGATGAAGCGGAAGAGCGCCCAATACGCAA
ACCGCCTCTCCCCGCGCGTTGGCCGATTCATTAATGCAGCTGGCACGACAGGTTTCCCGACTGGAAAGCG
GGCAGTGAGCGCAACGCAATTAATGTGAGTTAGCTCACTCATTAGGCACCCCAGGCTTTACACTTTATGC
TTCCGGCTCGTATGTTGTGTGGAATTGTGAGCGGATAACAATT
Features (pLannotate 1.2.2; 14 found; start..end, strand, type, name):
    152..169     -  misc_feature   MCS (fragment): pUC18/19 multiple cloning site
   2878..2896    -  CDS            lacZα (fragment): LacZα fragment of β-galactosidase; lacZ fragment
   3051..3101    +  CDS            mEGFP (fragment): monomeric enhanced GFP, optimized with synthetic introns for expression in C. elegans
   3108..3938    +  CDS            mNeptune2.5: mNeptune2.5 is a basic (constitutively fluorescent) red fluorescent protein published in 2014, derived from Entacmaea quadricolor. It is reported to be a rapidly-maturing monomer with moderate acid sensitivity.
   4535..4687    +  CDS            aex-5 (fragment): AEX5_CAEEL - Also known as kpc-3 From Caenorhabditis elegans.
   4815..4850    +  CDS            rop (fragment): Rop protein, which maintains plasmids at low copy number; rop
   4952..5051    +  misc_feature   bom (fragment): basis of mobility region from pBR322
   5149..5253    +  promoter       AmpR promoter: bla
   5254..6114    +  CDS            AmpR: β-lactamase; bla; confers resistance to ampicillin, carbenicillin, and related antibiotics
   6285..6873    +  rep_origin     ori: high-copy-number ColE1/pMB1/pBR322/pUC origin of replication
   7056..7148    +  CDS            lacI (fragment): lac repressor; lacI; The lac repressor binds to the lac operator to inhibit transcription in E. coli. This inhibition can be relieved by adding lactose or isopropyl-β-D-thiogalactopyranoside (IPTG).
   7161..7182    +  protein_bind   CAP binding site: CAP binding activates transcription in the presence of cAMP. E. coli catabolite activator protein
   7197..7227    +  promoter       lac promoter: promoter for the E. coli lac operon
   7235..7251    +  protein_bind   lac operator: The lac repressor binds to the lac operator to inhibit transcription in E. coli. This inhibition can be relieved by adding lactose or isopropyl-β-D-thiogalactopyranoside (IPTG). lac repressor encoded by lacI
