[The description below was written by a language model from this plasmid's Addgene catalogue record and pLannotate feature annotations shown in this document.]
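Description:
pEY117 is a C. elegans expression plasmid built on the pPD95.62 backbone, one of the standard worm reporter vectors. It serves as a transcriptional reporter in which a regulatory fragment of the ser-2 gene, designated prom1B, drives a nuclear-localised form of the far-red fluorescent protein mNeptune2.5. In E. coli it is maintained through a high-copy ColE1/pUC-type origin and selected with ampicillin via the bla gene and its own promoter. Leftover pUC-derived elements (lac promoter and operator, CAP binding site, short lacI, lacZα, rop and bom fragments, and a piece of the multiple cloning site) are backbone remnants with no role in the reporter.

The automated feature table does not annotate the ser-2 promoter itself. A stretch of roughly 2.7 kb without features lies between the MCS fragment and the lacZα remnant, just upstream of the fluorescent protein, and this is the likely position of the promoter, which was inserted by Gibson assembly. The mNeptune2.5 coding sequence is found intact, preceded by a very short match to a worm-optimised GFP that probably reflects shared leader sequence from the parent vector. The nuclear localisation signal stated in the catalogue purpose is not separately annotated, nor is a 3′ UTR. A short downstream hit to aex-5 may simply be genomic sequence carried along with the backbone's terminator region, though the record does not say so.

The plasmid is one of the reporter components from the NeuroPAL project, a multicolour transgene system that assigns distinguishable colour codes to neurons for whole-brain neuronal identification in C. elegans. The catalogue entry refers to that publication for the specific neurons labelled by ser-2(prom1B).
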