Addgene plasmid #223464: pEY117
Purpose: ser-2(prom1B) fluorescent neural reporter driving nuclear mNeptune2.5 expression (refer to NeuroPAL paper for expression)
Depositing lab: Oliver Hobert & Eviatar Yemini. Depositing organization: Columbia University. Publication: NeuroPAL: A Multicolor Atlas for Whole-Brain Neuronal Identification in C. elegans. Yemini E, Lin A, Nejatbakhsh A, Varol E, Sun R, Mena GE, Samuel ADT, Paninski L, Venkatachalam V, Hobert O. Cell. 2021 Jan 7;184(1):272-288.e11. doi: 10.1016/j.cell.2020.12.012. Epub 2020 Dec 29. PubMed 33378642.
Backbone
  Vector backbone: pPD95.62
  Vector type: Worm Expression
Growth in bacteria
  Bacterial resistance: Ampicillin, 100 μg/mL
  Growth temperature: 37°C
  Growth strain: DH5alpha
  Copy number: Unknown
Gene/Insert
  Gene/Insert name: ser-2(prom1B)
  Species: C. elegans (nematode)
  Entrez Gene: ser-2
  Cloning method: Gibson Cloning
Terms and licenses: Academic/Nonprofit Terms; Industry Terms: Not Available to Industry
How to cite: pEY117 was a gift from Oliver Hobert & Eviatar Yemini (Addgene plasmid # 223464 ; http://n2t.net/addgene:223464 ; RRID:Addgene_223464)
